LOCUS       Exported 5781 bp ds-DNA circular SYN 13-JAN-2022
DEFINITION  Mammalian expression plasmid for SARS-CoV-2 nsp4.
ACCESSION   .
VERSION     .
KEYWORDS    pGBW-m4134196
SOURCE      synthetic DNA construct
  ORGANISM  synthetic DNA construct
REFERENCE   1 (bases 1 to 5781)
  TITLE     SARS-CoV-2 protein Mammalian expression constructs, tagged, for
            protein expression and/or purification
REFERENCE   2 (bases 1 to 5781)
  AUTHORS   .
  TITLE     Direct Submission
  JOURNAL   Exported Jan 13, 2022 from SnapGene Server 1.1.58
            http://www.snapgene.com
FEATURES             Location/Qualifiers
     source          1..5781
                     /organism="synthetic DNA construct"
                     /mol_type="other DNA"
     enhancer        1..304
                     /label=CMV enhancer
                     /note="human cytomegalovirus immediate early enhancer"
     promoter        306..508
                     /label=CMV promoter
                     /note="human cytomegalovirus (CMV) immediate early
                     promoter"
     primer_bind     459..479
                     /label=CMV-F
                     /note="Human CMV immediate early promoter, forward primer"
     CDS             2086..2106
                     /codon_start=1
                     /product="tobacco etch virus (TEV) protease recognition and
                     cleavage site"
                     /label=TEV site
                     /translation="ENLYFQS"
     CDS             2110..2175
                     /codon_start=1
                     /product="three tandem FLAG(R) epitope tags, followed by an
                     enterokinase cleavage site"
                     /label=3xFLAG
                     /translation="DYKDHDGDYKDHDIDYKDDDDK"
     polyA_signal    2228..2349
                     /label=SV40 poly(A) signal
                     /note="SV40 polyadenylation signal"
     primer_bind     complement(2239..2258)
                     /label=EBV-rev
                     /note="SV40 polyA terminator, reverse primer"
     primer_bind     2293..2312
                     /label=SV40pA-R
                     /note="SV40 polyA, reverse primer"
     terminator      2464..2510
                     /label=T7 terminator
                     /note="transcription terminator for bacteriophage T7 RNA
                     polymerase"
     terminator      2540..2676
                     /label=rrnG terminator
                     /note="transcription terminator from the E. coli ribosomal
                     RNA rrnG operon (Albrechtsen et al., 1991)"
     misc_feature    2721..2792
                     /label=3' beta-globin insulator
                     /note="insulator downstream of the human beta-globin locus
                     (Farrell et al., 2002)"
     rep_origin      complement(3018..3606)
                     /direction=LEFT
                     /label=ori
                     /note="high-copy-number ColE1/pMB1/pBR322/pUC origin of
                     replication"
     primer_bind     complement(3098..3117)
                     /label=pBR322ori-F
                     /note="pBR322 origin, forward primer"
     CDS             4352..5212
                     /codon_start=1
                     /gene="bla"
                     /product="beta-lactamase"
                     /label=AmpR
                     /note="confers resistance to ampicillin, carbenicillin, and
                     related antibiotics"
                     /translation="MSIQHFRVALIPFFAAFCLPVFAHPETLVKVKDAEDQLGARVGYI
                     ELDLNSGKILESFRPEERFPMMSTFKVLLCGAVLSRIDAGQEQLGRRIHYSQNDLVEYS
                     PVTEKHLTDGMTVRELCSAAITMSDNTAANLLLTTIGGPKELTAFLHNMGDHVTRLDRW
                     EPELNEAIPNDERDTTMPVAMATTLRKLLTGELLTLASRQQLIDWMEADKVAGPLLRSA
                     LPAGWFIADKSGAGERGSRGIIAALGPDGKPSRIVVIYTTGSQATMDERNRQIAEIGAS
                     LIKHW"
     primer_bind     complement(4570..4589)
                     /label=Amp-R
                     /note="Ampicillin resistance gene, reverse primer"
     terminator      5225..5361
                     /label=rrnG terminator
                     /note="transcription terminator from the E. coli ribosomal
                     RNA rrnG operon (Albrechtsen et al., 1991)"
     misc_feature    5513..5584
                     /label=5' beta-globin insulator
                     /note="insulator upstream of the human beta-globin locus
                     (Farrell et al., 2002)"
     terminator      5589..5635
                     /label=T7 terminator
                     /note="transcription terminator for bacteriophage T7 RNA
                     polymerase"
     polyA_signal    5653..5701
                     /note="synthetic polyadenylation signal"
ORIGIN
        1 cgttacataa cttacggtaa atggcccgcc tggctgaccg cccaacgacc cccgcccatt
       61 gacgtcaata atgacgtatg ttcccatagt aacgccaata gggactttcc attgacgtca
      121 atgggtggag tatttacggt aaactgccca cttggcagta catcaagtgt atcatatgcc
      181 aagtacgccc cctattgacg tcaatgacgg taaatggccc gcctggcatt atgcccagta
      241 catgacctta tgggactttc ctacttggca gtacatctac gtattagtca tcgctattac
      301 catgctgatg cggttttggc agtacatcaa tgggcgtgga tagcggtttg actcacgggg
      361 atttccaagt ctccacccca ttgacgtcaa tgggagtttg ttttggcacc aaaatcaacg
      421 ggactttcca aaatgtcgta acaactccgc cccattgacg caaatgggcg gtaggcgtgt
      481 acggtgggag gtctatataa gcagagctgg tttagtgaac cgtcagatca gatctttgtc
      541 gatcctacca tccactcgac acacccgcca gcggccgcca ccatgaagat tgtaaataac
      601 tggttgaaac aactaataaa ggttacttta gtgttcctgt ttgtcgccgc aatcttctat
      661 cttatcaccc cggtgcacgt gatgagtaaa catacagact tttcttcaga aattatcggg
      721 tacaaggcta tcgatggcgg tgtaacgcgc gacattgcct ccacagatac ctgcttcgcg
      781 aacaaacacg ctgactttga tacttggttc agccagcgag gaggctcgta caccaatgac
      841 aaagcctgtc cactgatcgc agccgtgata actagagagg ttggattcgt cgtccctggg
      901 ctccccggga caattctccg tacaaccaac ggcgactttc tgcattttct gccccgggtg
      961 ttctccgcag tcggtaatat ctgttatact ccatctaagc tcattgagta cacggatttt
     1021 gctaccagcg cgtgcgtgtt ggccgcagaa tgcaccatat ttaaggacgc ttctggaaaa
     1081 cctgtgccct attgttacga taccaatgtg cttgagggct cagttgccta tgaaagtctg
     1141 aggccagaca ctagatacgt tttaatggat ggaagcatca tccagttccc aaacacgtat
     1201 ctggaggggt ccgtgcgggt cgtgaccaca ttcgattcag aatactgccg ccacggtaca
     1261 tgcgagaggt ctgaggctgg cgtatgtgtg tcaactagcg gtcgatgggt tctaaataac
     1321 gattattatc gttctctgcc cggcgttttt tgtggagtgg acgccgttaa ccttttgacc
     1381 aacatgttta cacctctcat tcagcccatt ggtgcactgg atatctccgc gagtattgtg
     1441 gctgggggaa tagtcgccat tgtcgtaacc tgcttggcat actatttcat gcgtttcagg
     1501 cgagcttttg gcgaatactc acatgtcgtg gccttcaata ctcttctgtt tctgatgagc
     1561 ttcacggtac tctgtctgac cccagtatac agtttcctac ctggggtgta ttctgtgatc
     1621 tacttatacc tcacatttta cctgaccaat gacgtgtcct ttctggccca catccaatgg
     1681 atggttatgt tcacgccgct cgtgcctttc tggattacaa tcgcttatat aatctgtatt
     1741 agcacgaagc atttctattg gttcttttcc aactacttaa agcggcgcgt cgtatttaat
     1801 ggggtatcgt ttagcacttt tgaggaagcc gcgctctgca ctttcttgct taataaggag
     1861 atgtatttga aattaagatc tgacgttctg cttcctttaa cacagtacaa cagatacctg
     1921 gcgttgtata acaaatacaa atatttctcg ggagccatgg atacaacttc ctatagagag
     1981 gctgcttgtt gccaccttgc aaaggcactc aacgacttca gtaacagcgg cagtgatgtg
     2041 ctttatcagc cccctcagac ttcaataaca tccgccgtcc tccaagaaaa cctttacttt
     2101 cagtcgatgg attataagga ccacgatgga gactacaaag atcatgacat tgattacaag
     2161 gacgacgatg acaaataagc tagcttgact gactgagata cagcgtacct tcagctcaca
     2221 gacatgataa gatacattga tgagtttgga caaaccacaa ctagaatgca gtgaaaaaaa
     2281 tgctttattt gtgaaatttg tgatgctatt gctttatttg taaccattat aagctgcaat
     2341 aaacaagtta acaacaacaa ttgcattcat tttatgtttc aggttcaggg ggaggtgtgg
     2401 gaggtttttt aaagcaagta aaacctctac aaatgtggta ttggcccatc tctatcggta
     2461 tcgtagcata accccttggg gcctctaaac gggtcttgag gggttttttg tgcccctcgg
     2521 gccggattgc tatctaccgg cattggcgca gaaaaaaatg cctgatgcga cgctgcgcgt
     2581 cttatactcc cacatatgcc agattcagca acggatacgg cttccccaac ttgcccactt
     2641 ccatacgtgt cctccttacc agaaatttat ccttaaggtc gtcagctatc ctgcaggcga
     2701 tctctcgatt tcgatcaaga cattccttta atggtctttt ctggacacca ctaggggtca
     2761 gaagtagttc atcaaacttt cttccctccc taatctcatt ggttaccttg ggctatcgaa
     2821 acttaattaa ccagtcaagt cagctacttg gcgagatcga cttgtctggg tttcgactac
     2881 gctcagaatt gcgtcagtca agttcgatct ggtccttgct attgcacccg ttctccgatt
     2941 acgagtttca tttaaatcat gtgagcaaaa ggccagcaaa aggccaggaa ccgtaaaaag
     3001 gccgcgttgc tggcgttttt ccataggctc cgcccccctg acgagcatca caaaaatcga
     3061 cgctcaagtc agaggtggcg aaacccgaca ggactataaa gataccaggc gtttccccct
     3121 ggaagctccc tcgtgcgctc tcctgttccg accctgccgc ttaccggata cctgtccgcc
     3181 tttctccctt cgggaagcgt ggcgctttct catagctcac gctgtaggta tctcagttcg
     3241 gtgtaggtcg ttcgctccaa gctgggctgt gtgcacgaac cccccgttca gcccgaccgc
     3301 tgcgccttat ccggtaacta tcgtcttgag tccaacccgg taagacacga cttatcgcca
     3361 ctggcagcag ccactggtaa caggattagc agagcgaggt atgtaggcgg tgctacagag
     3421 ttcttgaagt ggtggcctaa ctacggctac actagaagaa cagtatttgg tatctgcgct
     3481 ctgctgaagc cagttacctt cggaaaaaga gttggtagct cttgatccgg caaacaaacc
     3541 accgctggta gcggtggttt ttttgtttgc aagcagcaga ttacgcgcag aaaaaaagga
     3601 tctcaagaag atcctttgat cttttctacg gggtctgacg ctcagtggaa cgaaaactca
     3661 cgttaaggga ttttggtcat gagattatca aaaaggatct tcacctagat ccttttaaat
     3721 taaaaatgaa gttttaaatc aatctaaagt atatatgagt aaacttggtc tgacagttac
     3781 caatgcttaa tcagtgaggc acctatctca gcgatctgtc tatttcgttc atccatagtt
     3841 gcatttaaat ttccgaactc tccaaggccc tcgtcggaaa atcttcaaac ctttcgtccg
     3901 atccatcttg caggctacct ctcgaacgaa ctatcgcaag tctcttggcc ggccttgcgc
     3961 cttggctatt gcttggcagc gcctatcgcc aggtattact ccaatcccga atatccgaga
     4021 tcgggatcac ccgagagaag ttcaacctac atcctcaatc ccgatctatc cgagatccga
     4081 ggaatatcga aatcggggcg cgcctggtgt accgagaacg atcctctcag tgcgagtctc
     4141 gacgatccat atcgttgctt ggcagtcagc cagtcggaat ccagcttggg acccaggaag
     4201 tccaatcgtc agatattgta ctcaagcctg gtcacggcag cgtaccgatc tgtttaaacc
     4261 tagatattga tagtctgatc ggtcaacgta taatcgagtc ctagcttttg caaacatcta
     4321 tcaagagaca ggatcagcag gaggctttcg catgagtatt caacatttcc gtgtcgccct
     4381 tattcccttt tttgcggcat tttgccttcc tgtttttgct cacccagaaa cgctggtgaa
     4441 agtaaaagat gctgaagatc agttgggtgc gcgagtgggt tacatcgaac tggatctcaa
     4501 cagcggtaag atccttgaga gttttcgccc cgaagaacgc tttccaatga tgagcacttt
     4561 taaagttctg ctatgtggcg cggtattatc ccgtattgac gccgggcaag agcaactcgg
     4621 tcgccgcata cactattctc agaatgactt ggttgagtat tcaccagtca cagaaaagca
     4681 tcttacggat ggcatgacag taagagaatt atgcagtgct gccataacca tgagtgataa
     4741 cactgcggcc aacttacttc tgacaacgat tggaggaccg aaggagctaa ccgctttttt
     4801 gcacaacatg ggggatcatg taactcgcct tgatcgttgg gaaccggagc tgaatgaagc
     4861 cataccaaac gacgagcgtg acaccacgat gcctgtagca atggcaacaa ccttgcgtaa
     4921 actattaact ggcgaactac ttactctagc ttcccggcaa cagttgatag actggatgga
     4981 ggcggataaa gttgcaggac cacttctgcg ctcggccctt ccggctggct ggtttattgc
     5041 tgataaatct ggagccggtg agcgtgggtc tcgcggtatc attgcagcac tggggccaga
     5101 tggtaagccc tcccgtatcg tagttatcta cacgacgggg agtcaggcaa ctatggatga
     5161 acgaaataga cagatcgctg agataggtgc ctcactgatt aagcattggt aaccgattct
     5221 aggtgcattg gcgcagaaaa aaatgcctga tgcgacgctg cgcgtcttat actcccacat
     5281 atgccagatt cagcaacgga tacggcttcc ccaacttgcc cacttccata cgtgtcctcc
     5341 ttaccagaaa tttatcctta agatcccgaa tcgtttaaac tcgactctgg ctctatcgaa
     5401 tctccgtcgt ttcgagctta cgcgaacagc cgtggcgctc atttgctcgt cgggcatcga
     5461 atctcgtcag ctatcgtcag cttacctttt tggcagcgat cgcggctccc gacatcttgg
     5521 accattagct ccacaggtat cttcttccct ctagtggtca taacagcagc ttcagctacc
     5581 tctcaattca aaaaacccct caagacccgt ttagaggccc caaggggtta tgctatcaat
     5641 cgttgcgtta cacacacaaa aaaccaacac acatccatct tcgatggata gcgattttat
     5701 tatctaactg ctgatcgagt gtagccagat ctagtaatca attacggggt cattagttca
     5761 tagcccatat atggagttcc g
//
